Addgene plasmid #105951: HS-Ras-mKate2
Purpose: heat shock inducible transgenesis
Depositing lab: Caren Norden. Depositing organization: Max Planck Institute of Molecular Cell Biology and Genetics. Publication: Interkinetic nuclear migration is centrosome independent and ensures apical cell division to maintain tissue integrity. Strzyz PJ, Lee HO, Sidhaye J, Weber IP, Leung LC, Norden C. Dev Cell. 2015 Jan 26;32(2):203-19. doi: 10.1016/j.devcel.2014.12.001. Epub 2015 Jan 15. PubMed 25600237.
Backbone
  Vector backbone: GWpTol2Dest(R4-R2)pA
  Vector type: Bacterial Expression
Growth in bacteria
  Bacterial resistance: Ampicillin, 100 μg/mL
  Growth temperature: 37°C
  Growth strain: DH5alpha
  Copy number: High Copy
Gene/Insert
  Gene/Insert name: Ras
  GenBank ID: NP_005334.1 (AA 172-189)
  Tag / fusion protein: mKate2 (N terminal on insert)
  Cloning method: Gateway Cloning
Terms and licenses: Academic/Nonprofit Terms; Industry Terms: Not Available to Industry
How to cite: HS-Ras-mKate2 was a gift from Caren Norden (Addgene plasmid # 105951 ; http://n2t.net/addgene:105951 ; RRID:Addgene_105951)
