[The description below was written by a language model from this plasmid's Addgene catalogue record and pLannotate feature annotations shown in this document.]
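Description:
HS-Ras-mKate2 is a Gateway-assembled Tol2 transgenesis plasmid built in the GWpTol2Dest(R4-R2)pA destination backbone, intended, according to its stated purpose, for heat shock inducible transgenesis. Although catalogued as a bacterial expression vector, bacteria serve only for propagation: the pBluescript-derived backbone carries a high-copy ColE1/pUC origin, an f1 origin, an ampicillin resistance gene with its own promoter, and remnants of the lacZα/lac promoter region flanked by T7 and T3 promoters.

The payload lies between Gateway recombination scars. A roughly 1.5 kb segment between attB4 and attB1 is unannotated; this is the position where a 5' entry promoter element sits, and given the construct name and purpose it presumably holds the heat shock promoter, though neither the record nor the feature table identifies it. Downstream of attB1 is the coding sequence for mKate2, a monomeric, rapidly maturing red fluorescent protein, followed by a short fragment of human H-Ras corresponding to residues 172–189. This C-terminal stretch contains the CAAX lipid-modification motif commonly used as a plasma membrane targeting signal, so the fusion should act as a red membrane marker rather than as an active GTPase. The cassette ends at attB2 and is followed by an SV40 polyadenylation signal, which is annotated on the reverse strand.

The Tol2 transposon arms implied by the backbone name are not annotated, and sizeable unannotated regions flank the cassette where they would be expected. With Tol2 transposase, such vectors typically integrate into the genome, commonly in zebrafish, allowing temporally controlled labelling of cell outlines for live imaging. The host organism is not explicitly stated in the record.
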