Features (pLannotate 1.2.2; 18 found; start..end, strand, type, name):
     34..462     -  rep_origin     f1 ori (sequence partly withheld): f1 bacteriophage origin of replication; arrow indicates direction of (+) strand synthesis
    467..622     -  CDS            lacZα (fragment): LacZα fragment of β-galactosidase; lacZ fragment
    630..648     +  promoter       T7 promoter: promoter for bacteriophage T7 RNA polymerase
   1324..1344    +  protein_bind   attB4: mutant version of attB; core recombination site for the Gateway® BP reaction BP Clonase™
   2865..2885    +  protein_bind   attB1: mutant version of attB; core recombination site for the Gateway® BP reaction BP Clonase™
   2891..3586    +  CDS            mKate2: mKate2 is a basic (constitutively fluorescent) red fluorescent protein published in 2009, derived from Entacmaea quadricolor. It is reported to be a rapidly-maturing monomer with moderate acid sensitivity.
   3602..3664    +  CDS            H-Ras (fragment): human small GTPase proto-oncoprotein
   3666..3687    -  protein_bind   attB2 (fragment): mutant version of attB; recombination site for the Gateway® BP reaction BP Clonase™
   3695..3829    -  polyA_signal   SV40 poly(A) signal: SV40 polyadenylation signal
   6204..6244    -  misc_feature   MCS (fragment): pBluescript multiple cloning site
   6257..6275    -  promoter       T3 promoter: promoter for bacteriophage T3 RNA polymerase
   6320..6336    -  protein_bind   lac operator: The lac repressor binds to the lac operator to inhibit transcription in E. coli. This inhibition can be relieved by adding lactose or isopropyl-β-D-thiogalactopyranoside (IPTG). lac repressor encoded by lacI
   6344..6374    -  promoter       lac promoter: promoter for the E. coli lac operon
   6389..6410    -  protein_bind   CAP binding site: CAP binding activates transcription in the presence of cAMP. E. coli catabolite activator protein
   6423..6515    -  CDS            lacI (fragment): lac repressor; lacI; The lac repressor binds to the lac operator to inhibit transcription in E. coli. This inhibition can be relieved by adding lactose or isopropyl-β-D-thiogalactopyranoside (IPTG).
   6698..7286    -  rep_origin     ori: high-copy-number ColE1/pMB1/pBR322/pUC origin of replication
   7457..8317    -  CDS            AmpR: β-lactamase; bla; confers resistance to ampicillin, carbenicillin, and related antibiotics
   8318..8422    -  promoter       AmpR promoter: bla
>Addgene plasmid #105951 | HS-Ras-mKate2 | addgene full sequence | sequence record 203909 | Addgene NGS Result
CCACCTAAATTGTAAGCGTTAATATTTTGTTAAAATTCGCGTTAAATTTTTGTTAAATCAGCTCATTTTT
TAACCAATAGGCCGAAATCGGCAAAATCCCTTATAAATCAAAAGAATAGACCGAGATAGGGT
[37 nt withheld, positions 133-169]
AAAGAACGTGGACTCCAACGTCAAAGG
[49 nt withheld, positions 197-245]
T
[91 nt withheld, positions 247-337]
G
[124 nt withheld, positions 339-462]
CCCATTCGCCATTCAGGCTGCGCAACTGTTGGGAAGGGCGATCGGTGCGGGCCTCTTCGCTATTACGCCA
GCTGGCGAAAGGGGGATGTGCTGCAAGGCGATTAAGTTGGGTAACGCCAGGGTTTTCCCAGTCACGACGT
TGTAAAACGACGGCCAGTGAGCGCGCGTAATACGACTCACTATAGGGCGAATTGGGTACAGGTCATTGCA
CAACACCAGAAATGCCCTCTGATCTGCAAAAGACGTGAATATCTGTTCAGACACCCATATCCACTCTGTT
CCACACAGGTCAGAGGTTTGTCCAGGAGTTCTTGACAGAGGTGTAAAAAGTACTCAAAAATTTTACTCAA
GTGAAAGTACAAGTACTTAGGGAAAATTTTACTCAATTAAAAGTAAAAGTATCTGGCTAGAATCTTACTT
GAGTAAAAGTAAAAAAGTACTCCATTAAAATTGTACTTGAGTATTAAGGAAGTAAAAGTAAAAGCAAGAA
AGAAAACTAGAGATTCTTGTTTAAGCTTTTAATCTCAAAAAACATTAAATGAAATGCATACAAGGTTTTA
TCCTGCTTTAGAACTGTTTGTATTTAATTATCAAACTATAAGACAGACAATCTAATGCCAGTACACGCTA
CTCAAAGTTGTAAAACCTCAGATTTAACTTCAGTAGAAGCTGATTCTCAAAATTGTTAGTGTCAAGCCTA
GCTCTTTTGGGGCTGAAAAGCAATCCTGCAGTGCTGAAAAGCCTCTCACAGGCAGCCGATGCGGGAAGAG
GTGTATTAGTCTTGATAGAGAGGCTGCAAATAGCAGGAAACGTGAGCAGAGACTCCCTGGTGTCTGAAAC
ACAGGCCAGATGGGCCGATATCAACTTTGTATAGAAAAGTTGCTTCAGGGGTGTCGCTTGGTTATTTCCA
AAAATCAAATTAATTTTATTAAACTATTAGAACGAGCATGTTTTGTCTATATGCTACAGAAGATAAAAAA
TAATAGGAGTTAACAGTTATAAAACAACACACTTTGTTTCTATTGATTGTTGACCACACTGGGGTCTCAT
TAAGTTAGATTAAAGACACACTAACTGGGTCAAAAGCAGCAGATTGATTTCATAGCACCAGGGTAAACTT
TCTAACACTTTTACGGCAATCATATACATTAAAATTAAATACAGACCACGACTGAACAAGGAGGATGATC
TCCAATATTAAACAAAGAGACTTGTGCCTATTTCTCTGAGGGTAAACATGACCTCTCAAGTTAGCAAGTT
GGTTTTAACACTACAAAAATAGTTAAGACTGCAATCCCAGAATAAAGTATTGGTTTTAACCAATCAATAT
AGTACAGTAAACATCCATTTGTTTTGTTGAAACGTTAAACAAATCTGACCAAAGCTATTAGCTTATATAA
AACAGGTTTGCCTTCTATGTAGCTGAAAACACCACAGGCCCGATTTTGCTACTGTGTAAAACATTTCAGC
AAGATTTTTTTATTGCATTTTTTTTTACTGAATCGTTCAAACATTTTATCATTTTAGTTTGTTCATTCAT
TGCAACTGGAAAAACAACACATCACACAACCGCACATATTTCAGCAATAAGTACAATAAAACACTCAAAT
AAAAAAAACATTTTAAATCTCTTTGTATTTTTGACCGCTGTTTCGCGTAATTTCACGGTAAAACTCTGGA
AATCTCCACTACATTCCTCTCAGCGGCTCCTCTCAATGACAGCTGAAGAAGTGACGCGGCTGCCTGCTGT
GTTTTGATTGGTCGAATTCACTGGAGGCTTCCAGAACAGTGTAGAGTCTGAACGGGTGCGCGCTCTGCTG
TATTTAAAGGGCGAAAGAGAGACCGCAGAGAAACTCAACCGAAGAGAAGCGACTTGACAAAGAAGAAAAG
AGCAGCCTGACAGGACTTTTTCCCCGACGAGGTGTTTATTCGCTCTATTTAAGAATCTACTGTAAGGTAA
GTCTCAATATATTGTACTCTATTGGCTAATCAGAATTATATAGAGATTATATGTACTTAATGTCAAAAAA
TCAACTTTGTATATGTAATCTTTTTACATGTGGACTGCCTATGTTCATCTTATTTTAGGTCTACTAGAAA
ATTATATTTCCCGTTTTCACAATAAGGATTTTTAAAAAAAGCAATGAACAGACGGGCATTTACTTTATGT
TGCTGACATTATTTTATATGAGCATAATAACCATAAATACTAGCAAATGTCCTAAATGAATTTGTGTTAA
TGTTGTCTACAAAAGAAAATTAGCGTTTTACTTGTACAACTAATAATAACTTGGTTATTAAGAGAATTTC
ACTTGTTGACTAGAAAAATCCTTTCATAATGAAACAATTGCACCATAAATTGTATAAATATAAAATTAAT
TCTAATTGTTTTTTTTTCCTGCCAAGTTTGTACAAAAAAGCAGGCTGGATGGTGAGCGAGCTGATTAAGG
AGAACATGCACATGAAGCTGTACATGGAGGGCACCGTGAACAACCACCACTTCAAGTGCACATCCGAGGG
CGAAGGCAAGCCCTACGAGGGCACCCAGACCATGAGAATCAAGGCGGTCGAGGGCGGCCCTCTCCCCTTC
GCCTTCGACATCCTGGCTACCAGCTTCATGTACGGCAGCAAAACCTTCATCAACCACACCCAGGGCATCC
CCGACTTCTTTAAGCAGTCCTTCCCCGAGGGCTTCACATGGGAGAGAGTCACCACATACGAAGACGGGGG
CGTGCTGACCGCTACCCAGGACACCAGCCTCCAGGACGGCTGCCTCATCTACAACGTCAAGATCAGAGGG
GTGAACTTCCCATCCAACGGCCCTGTGATGCAGAAGAAAACACTCGGCTGGGAGGCCTCCACCGAGACCC
TGTACCCCGCTGACGGCGGCCTGGAAGGCAGAGCCGACATGGCCCTGAAGCTCGTGGGCGGGGGCCACCT
GATCTGCAACTTGAAGACCACATACAGATCCAAGAAACCCGCTAAGAACCTCAAGATGCCCGGCGTCTAC
TATGTGGACAGAAGACTGGAAAGAATCAAGGAGGCCGACAAAGAGACCTACGTCGAGCAGCACGAGGTGG
CTGTGGCCAGATACTGCGACCTCCCTAGCAAACTGGGGCACAGAAGATCTCGTGGATCTAAGCTGAACCC
TCCTGATGAGAGTGGCCCCGGCTGCATGAGCTGCAAGTGTGTGCTCTCCTGAGACCCAGCTTTCTTGTAC
AAAGTTGATGTAGATCCAGACATGATAAGATACATTGATGAGTTTGGACAAACCACAACTAGAATGCAGT
GAAAAAAATGCTTTATTTGTGAAATTTGTGATGCTATTGCTTTATTTGTAACCATTATAAGCTGCAATAA
ACAAGTTAACAACAACAATTGCATTCATTTTATGTTTCAGGTTCAGGGGGAGGTGTGGGAGGTTTTTTAA
TTCGCGGCCGCGGCGCCAATGCATTGGGCCCTCGAGCATATGAGATCTGTCCCGATCTTTCTCTTCTGTG
CTGTCAATTTAGAGTAGTTTTTGAGGTAATTTGGGTGCATTCTCTGTAAAAACAACAAATAAATATTTAT
ATTGTATGCAATAAATGTAACAATTACACATACACTCTCTGATTACAGCATTAAAGGGTTAGTTCACCCA
AAAATGAAAAGATGTCATTAATGACTCACCCTCATGTCGTTCCAAGCCCGTAACACCTCCGTTCATCTTC
GGAACACAGTTTAAGATATTTTAGATTTAGTCCGAGAGCTTTCTGTCCCTCCACTGAAAATGTATGTACG
GTATACTGTCCATGTCCAGAAAGGTAATAAAAACATCAAAGTAGTCCATGTGACATCAGTGGGTTAGGTA
GAATTATTTGAAGCATCGAAAATACATTTTGGTCCAAAAATAACAAAACCTACGACTTTATTCAGCATTG
TAGCGTCACTGCGAAGTCGTGAACGCGGATTGACAACAGACCCGGAAGAGAATACAATGCCGAATAAAGT
CGTAGGTTTTGTTATTTTTGGACCAAAATGTATTCGATGCTTCAAAAAATTCTAACTAACCCACTGATGT
CACATGGACTACTTTGATGTTTTTATTACCTTTCTGGACATGGACAGTATACCGTACATACATTCTCAAT
GGAGGCACAGAAAGCTCTCGGACTAAATCTAAAATATCTTAAACTGTGTTCTGAAGATGAACGGAGGTCT
TACGGGCTTGGAACGACATGAGGGCGAGTCATTAATGACATTATTTTCATTTTTGGGTGAACTAACCCTT
TAATAAAACTGACATTTGCAGCCAATTGCACACTTTATAATGTTAAATACTTGTTGATTTTAGAAATACA
GTAGCATTTAGTGACAATCAAACATTAATTTTATTTCTGATTATATTGACAAAAACACAGGACTGTAAGG
CTGACATGACAGGGTGAATTGATTTCATTACATTAGTTTTGATGGTAACACTTTTACAATAAGGTTCGTT
AGTTAACTACATTAGTTAACATGAACTAATAATGAACTGCACGTATACATGTTAATTTCAACATTTACTA
ATACTTTATATCTTGTTAACATTAGTTAATGCACTGTGAACTAACATGAACAAACAATGAACATCTGTAT
TTCTATTAACTAACGTTAACAAAGATTAACAGATACAGTAACAAATGTATTGCTCATGGTTATTTAATGT
TAGTTAATACATGAACTAATCAACCTCATTGTAAAGTGTTACCGTTTTGACAATACAACATGTTTGGAAA
AAAATTTCTCGCTTGGTTTTCTTGTGTTTTGCATGAATTCAAACACAATGAGAGCACGGAATGATAATGA
TTATTCAAAGCTGCAATAGGCGCCAAATTTCCCGTGGACCTAACGTTACCAATTACAAATGCATTTTAGC
ATTTTATTACGTGAGCCTTATATTGTCAATCGCATGCATTAGTGAAAATAGGCCTACTACACATATAAAA
GGCGCGCCATCAACGTCAAAACATGCACACCCAAAAAAAAAAAAAAAAAAAAAAAAAAAAANCTATCAGT
AAAACAAAATACTTAATGTACTTACCTCAATATGCTTCCTTAGGTTTGATGGCGAACTTTTGAAGGCCGA
TATTTCTTTATTAAGCGGGAGACAGAGGACACATTTCATCTTGAATGAATCTTTATTTACACCACTTAAA
GAAAAGAATTCGCGAAGATACGGCCACGGGTGCTCTTGATCCTGTGGCTGATTTTGGACTGTGCTGCTCG
CAGCTGCTGATGAATCACATACTTCCTCCATTTTCTTCCACTGATTGACTGTTATAATTTCCCTAATTTC
CAGGTCAAGGTGCTGTGCATTGTGGTAATAGATGTGACATGACGTCACTTCCAAAGGACCAATGAACATG
TCTGACCAATTTCATATAATGTGAAAACGATTTTCATAGGCAGAATAAATAACATTTAAATTAAACTGGG
CATCAGCGCAATTCAATTGGTTTGGTAATAGCAAGGGAAAATAGAATGAAGTGATCTCCAAAAAATAAGT
ACTTTTTGACTGTAAATAAAATTGTAAGGAGTAAAAAGTACTTTTTTTTCTAAAAAAATGTAATTAAGTA
AAAGTAAAAGTATTGATTTTTAATTGTACTCAAGTAAAGTAAAAATCCCCAAAAATAATACTTAAGTACA
GTAATCAAGTAAAATTACTCAAGTACTTTACACCTCTGGTTCTTGACCCCCTACCTTCAGCAAGCCCAGC
AGATCCACTAGTTCTAGAGCGGCCGCCACCGCGGTGGAGCTCCAGCTTTTGTTCCCTTTAGTGAGGGTTA
ATTGCGCGCTTGGCGTAATCATGGTCATAGCTGTTTCCTGTGTGAAATTGTTATCCGCTCACAATTCCAC
ACAACATACGAGCCGGAAGCATAAAGTGTAAAGCCTGGGGTGCCTAATGAGTGAGCTAACTCACATTAAT
TGCGTTGCGCTCACTGCCCGCTTTCCAGTCGGGAAACCTGTCGTGCCAGCTGCATTAATGAATCGGCCAA
CGCGCGGGGAGAGGCGGTTTGCGTATTGGGCGCTCTTCCGCTTCCTCGCTCACTGACTCGCTGCGCTCGG
TCGTTCGGCTGCGGCGAGCGGTATCAGCTCACTCAAAGGCGGTAATACGGTTATCCACAGAATCAGGGGA
TAACGCAGGAAAGAACATGTGAGCAAAAGGCCAGCAAAAGGCCAGGAACCGTAAAAAGGCCGCGTTGCTG
GCGTTTTTCCATAGGCTCCGCCCCCCTGACGAGCATCACAAAAATCGACGCTCAAGTCAGAGGTGGCGAA
ACCCGACAGGACTATAAAGATACCAGGCGTTTCCCCCTGGAAGCTCCCTCGTGCGCTCTCCTGTTCCGAC
CCTGCCGCTTACCGGATACCTGTCCGCCTTTCTCCCTTCGGGAAGCGTGGCGCTTTCTCATAGCTCACGC
TGTAGGTATCTCAGTTCGGTGTAGGTCGTTCGCTCCAAGCTGGGCTGTGTGCACGAACCCCCCGTTCAGC
CCGACCGCTGCGCCTTATCCGGTAACTATCGTCTTGAGTCCAACCCGGTAAGACACGACTTATCGCCACT
GGCAGCAGCCACTGGTAACAGGATTAGCAGAGCGAGGTATGTAGGCGGTGCTACAGAGTTCTTGAAGTGG
TGGCCTAACTACGGCTACACTAGAAGAACAGTATTTGGTATCTGCGCTCTGCTGAAGCCAGTTACCTTCG
GAAAAAGAGTTGGTAGCTCTTGATCCGGCAAACAAACCACCGCTGGTAGCGGTGGTTTTTTTGTTTGCAA
GCAGCAGATTACGCGCAGAAAAAAAGGATCTCAAGAAGATCCTTTGATCTTTTCTACGGGGTCTGACGCT
CAGTGGAACGAAAACTCACGTTAAGGGATTTTGGTCATGAGATTATCAAAAAGGATCTTCACCTAGATCC
TTTTAAATTAAAAATGAAGTTTTAAATCAATCTAAAGTATATATGAGTAAACTTGGTCTGACAGTTACCA
ATGCTTAATCAGTGAGGCACCTATCTCAGCGATCTGTCTATTTCGTTCATCCATAGTTGCCTGACTCCCC
GTCGTGTAGATAACTACGATACGGGAGGGCTTACCATCTGGCCCCAGTGCTGCAATGATACCGCGAGACC
CACGCTCACCGGCTCCAGATTTATCAGCAATAAACCAGCCAGCCGGAAGGGCCGAGCGCAGAAGTGGTCC
TGCAACTTTATCCGCCTCCATCCAGTCTATTAATTGTTGCCGGGAAGCTAGAGTAAGTAGTTCGCCAGTT
AATAGTTTGCGCAACGTTGTTGCCATTGCTACAGGCATCGTGGTGTCACGCTCGTCGTTTGGTATGGCTT
CATTCAGCTCCGGTTCCCAACGATCAAGGCGAGTTACATGATCCCCCATGTTGTGCAAAAAAGCGGTTAG
CTCCTTCGGTCCTCCGATCGTTGTCAGAAGTAAGTTGGCCGCAGTGTTATCACTCATGGTTATGGCAGCA
CTGCATAATTCTCTTACTGTCATGCCATCCGTAAGATGCTTTTCTGTGACTGGTGAGTACTCAACCAAGT
CATTCTGAGAATAGTGTATGCGGCGACCGAGTTGCTCTTGCCCGGCGTCAATACGGGATAATACCGCGCC
ACATAGCAGAACTTTAAAAGTGCTCATCATTGGAAAACGTTCTTCGGGGCGAAAACTCTCAAGGATCTTA
CCGCTGTTGAGATCCAGTTCGATGTAACCCACTCGTGCACCCAACTGATCTTCAGCATCTTTTACTTTCA
CCAGCGTTTCTGGGTGAGCAAAAACAGGAAGGCAAAATGCCGCAAAAAAGGGAATAAGGGCGACACGGAA
ATGTTGAATACTCATACTCTTCCTTTTTCAATATTATTGAAGCATTTATCAGGGTTATTGTCTCATGAGC
GGATACATATTTGAATGTATTTAGAAAAATAAACAAATAGGGGTTCCGCGCACATTTCCCCGAAAAGTG
